>Addgene plasmid #186613 | pLV-Kif5a-Myc | addgene full sequence | sequence record 369188 | Addgene NGS Result
ACGGGACTTTCCAAAATGTCGTAACAACTCCGCCCCATTGACGCAAATGGGCGGTAGGCGTGTACGGTGG
GAGGTCTATATAAGCAGAGCTCGTTTAGTGAACCGTCAGATCGCCTGGAGACGCCATCCACGCTGTTTTG
ACCTCCATAGAAGACACCGACTCTAGAATGGCGGAGACCAACAACGAATGTAGCATCAAGGTGCTCTGCC
GATTCCGGCCCCTGAACCAGGCTGAGATTCTGCGGGGAGACAAGTTCATCCCCATTTTCCAAGGGGACGA
CAGCGTCGTTATTGGGGGGAAGCCATATGTTTTTGACCGTGTATTCCCCCCAAACACGACTCAAGAGCAA
GTTTATCATGCATGTGCCATGCAGATTGTCAAAGATGTCCTTGCTGGCTACAATGGCACCATTTTTGCTT
ATGGACAGACATCCTCAGGGAAAACACATACCATGGAGGGAAAGCTGCACGACCCTCAGCTGATGGGAAT
CATTCCTCGAATTGCCCGAGACATCTTCAACCACATCTACTCCATGGATGAGAACCTTGAGTTCCACATC
AAGGTTTCTTACTTTGAAATTTACCTGGACAAAATTCGTGACCTTCTGGATGTGACCAAGACAAATCTGT
CCGTGCACGAGGACAAGAACCGGGTGCCATTTGTCAAGGGTTGTACTGAACGCTTTGTGTCCAGCCCGGA
GGAGATTCTGGATGTGATTGATGAAGGGAAATCAAATCGTCATGTGGCTGTCACCAACATGAATGAACAC
AGCTCTCGGAGCCACAGCATCTTCCTCATCAACATCAAGCAGGAGAACATGGAAACGGAGCAGAAGCTCA
GTGGGAAGCTGTATCTGGTGGACCTGGCAGGGAGTGAGAAGGTCAGCAAGACTGGAGCAGAGGGAGCCGT
GCTGGACGAGGCAAAGAATATCAACAAGTCACTGTCAGCTCTGGGCAATGTGATCTCCGCACTGGCTGAG
GGCACTAAAAGCTATGTTCCATATCGTGACAGCAAAATGACAAGGATTCTCCAGGACTCTCTCGGGGGAA
ACTGCCGGACGACTATGTTCATCTGTTGCTCACCATCCAGTTATAATGATGCAGAGACCAAGTCCACCCT
GATGTTTGGGCAGCGGGCAAAGACCATTAAGAACACTGCCTCAGTAAATTTGGAGTTGACTGCTGAGCAG
TGGAAGAAGAAATATGAGAAGGAGAAGGAGAAGACAAAGGCCCAGAAGGAGACGATTGCGAAGCTGGAGG
CTGAGCTGAGCCGGTGGCGCAATGGAGAGAATGTGCCTGAGACAGAGCGCCTGGCTGGGGAGGAGGCAGC
CCTGGGAGCCGAGCTCTGTGAGGAGACCCCTGTGAATGACAACTCATCCATCGTGGTGCGCATCGCGCCC
GAGGAGCGGCAGAAATACGAGGAGGAGATCCGCCGTCTCTATAAGCAGCTTGACGACAAGGATGATGAAA
TCAACCAACAAAGCCAACTCATAGAGAAGCTCAAGCAGCAAATGCTGGACCAGGAAGAGCTGCTGGTGTC
CACCCGAGGAGACAACGAGAAGGTCCAGCGGGAGCTGAGCCACCTGCAATCAGAGAACGATGCCGCTAAG
GATGAGGTGAAGGAAGTGCTGCAGGCCCTGGAGGAGCTGGCTGTGAACTATGACCAGAAGTCCCAGGAGG
TGGAGGAGAAGAGCCAGCAGAACCAGCTTCTGGTGGATGAGCTGTCTCAGAAGGTGGCCACCATGCTGTC
CCTGGAGTCTGAGTTGCAGCGGCTACAGGAGGTCAGTGGACACCAGCGAAAACGAATTGCTGAGGTGCTG
AACGGGCTGATGAAGGATCTGAGCGAGTTCAGTGTCATTGTGGGCAACGGGGAGATTAAGCTGCCAGTGG
AGATCAGTGGGGCCATCGAGGAGGAGTTCACTGTGGCCCGACTCTACATCAGCAAAATCAAATCAGAAGT
CAAGTCTGTGGTCAAGCGGTGCCGGCAGCTGGAGAACCTCCAGGTGGAGTGTCACCGCAAGATGGAAGTG
ACCGGGCGGGAGCTCTCATCCTGCCAGCTCCTCATCTCTCAGCATGAGGCCAAGATCCGCTCGCTTACGG
AATACATGCAGAGCGTGGAGCTAAAGAAGCGGCACCTGGAAGAGTCCTATGACTCCTTGAGCGATGAGCT
GGCCAAGCTCCAGGCCCAGGAAACTGTGCATGAAGTGGCCCTGAAGGACAAGGAGCCTGACACTCAGGAT
GCAGATGAAGTGAAGAAGGCTCTGGAGCTGCAGATGGAGAGTCACCGGGAGGCCCATCACCGGCAGCTGG
CCCGGCTCCGGGACGAGATCAACGAGAAGCAGAAGACCATTGATGAGCTCAAAGACCTAAATCAGAAGCT
CCAGTTAGAGCTAGAGAAGCTTCAGGCTGACTACGAGAAGCTGAAGAGCGAAGAACACGAGAAGAGCACC
AAGCTGCAGGAGCTGACATTTCTGTACGAGCGACATGAGCAGTCCAAGCAGGACCTCAAGGGTCTGGAGG
AGACAGTTGCCCGGGAACTCCAGACCCTCCACAACCTTCGCAAGCTGTTCGTTCAAGACGTCACGACTCG
AGTCAAGAAAAGTGCAGAAATGGAGCCCGAAGACAGTGGGGGGATTCACTCCCAAAAGCAGAAGATTTCC
TTTCTTGAGAACAACCTGGAACAGCTTACAAAGGTTCACAAACAGCTGGTACGTGACAATGCAGATCTGC
GTTGTGAGCTTCCTAAATTGGAAAAACGACTTAGGGCTACGGCTGAGAGAGTTAAGGCCCTGGAGGGTGC
ACTGAAGGAGGCCAAGGAGGGCGCCATGAAGGACAAGCGCCGGTACCAGCAGGAGGTGGACCGCATCAAG
GAGGCCGTTCGCTACAAGAGCTCGGGCAAACGGGGCCATTCTGCCCAGATTGCCAAACCCGTCCGGCCTG
GCCACTACCCAGCATCCTCACCCACCAACCCCTATGGCACCCGGAGCCCTGAGTGCATCAGTTACACCAA
CAGCCTCTTCCAGAACTACCAGAATCTCTACCTGCAGGCCACACCCAGCTCCACCTCAGATATGTACTTT
GCAAACTCCTGTACCAGCAGTGGAGCCACATCTTCTGGCGGCCCCTTGGCTTCCTACCAGAAGGCCAACA
TGGACAATGGAAATGCCACAGATATCAATGACAATAGGAGTGACCTGCCGTGTGGCTATGAGGCTGAGGA
CCAGGCCAAGCTTTTCCCTCTCCACCAAGAGACAGCAGCCAGCGAACAAAAACTTATTTCTGAAGAAGAT
CTGTAAGTCGACAATCAACCTCTGGATTACAAAATTTGTGAAAGATTGACTGGTATTCTTAACTATGTTG
CTCCTTTTACGCTATGTGGATACGCTGCTTTAATGCCTTTGTATCATGCTATTGCTTCCCGTATGGCTTT
CATTTTCTCCTCCTTGTATAAATCCTGGTTGCTGTCTCTTTATGAGGAGTTGTGGCCCGTTGTCAGGCAA
CGTGGCGTGGTGTGCACTGTGTTTGCTGACGCAACCCCCACTGGTTGGGGCATTGCCACCACCTGTCAGC
TCCTTTCCGGGACTTTCGCTTTCCCCCTCCCTATTGCCACGGCGGAACTCATCGCCGCCTGCCTTGCCCG
CTGCTGGACAGGGGCTCGGCTGTTGGGCACTGACAATTCCGTGGTGTTGTCGGGGAAGCTGACGTCCTTT
CCATGGCTGCTCGCCTGTGTTGCCACCTGGATTCTGCGCGGGACGTCCTTCTGCTACGTCCCTTCGGCCC
TCAATCCAGCGGACCTTCCTTCCCGCGGCCTGCTGCCGGCTCTGCGGCCTCTTCCGCGTCTTCGCCTTCG
CCCTCAGACGAGTCGGATCTCCCTTTGGGCCGCCTCCCCGCCTGGAATTCGAGCTCGGTACCTTTAAGAC
CAATGACTTACAAGGCAGCTGTAGATCTTAGCCACTTTTTAAAAGAAAAGGGGGGACTGGAAGGGCTAAT
TCACTCCCAACGAAGACAAGATCTGCTTTTTGCTTGTACTGGGTCTCTCTGGTTAGACCAGATCTGAGCC
TGGGAGCTCTCTGGCTAACTAGGGAACCCACTGCTTAAGCCTCAATAAAGCTTGCCTTGAGTGCTTCAAG
TAGTGTGTGCCCGTCTGTTGTGTGACTCTGGTAACTAGAGATCCCTCAGACCCTTTTAGTCAGTGTGGAA
AATCTCTAGCAGTAGTAGTTCATGTCATCTTATTATTCAGTATTTATAACTTGCAAAGAAATGAATATCA
GAGAGTGAGAGGAACTTGTTTATTGCAGCTTATAATGGTTACAAATAAAGCAATAGCATCACAAATTTCA
CAAATAAAGCATTTTTTTCACTGCATTCTAGTTGTGGTTTGTCCAAACTCATCAATGTATCTTATCATGT
CTGGCTCTAGCTATCCCGCCCCTAACTCCGCCCATCCCGCCCCTAACTCCGCCCAGTTCCGCCCATTCTC
CGCCCCATGGCTGACTAATTTTTTTTATTTATGCAGAGGCCGAGGCCGCCTCGGCCTCTGAGCTATTCCA
GAAGTAGTGAGGAGGCTTTTTTGGAGGCCTAGGGACGTACCCAATTCGCCCTATAGTGAGTCGTATTACG
CGCGCTCACTGGCCGTCGTTTTACAACGTCGTGACTGGGAAAACCCTGGCGTTACCCAACTTAATCGCCT
TGCAGCACATCCCCCTTTCGCCAGCTGGCGTAATAGCGAAGAGGCCCGCACCGATCGCCCTTCCCAACAG
TTGCGCAGCCTGAATGGCGAATGGG
[124 nt withheld, positions 4786-4909]
C
[91 nt withheld, positions 4911-5001]
A
[49 nt withheld, positions 5003-5051]
CCTTTGACGTTGGAGTCCACGTTCTTT
[37 nt withheld, positions 5079-5115]
ACCCTATCTCGGTCTATTCTTTTGATTTATAAGGGATTTTGCCGATTTCGGCCTATTGGTTAAAAAATGA
GCTGATTTAACAAAAATTTAACGCGAATTTTAACAAAATATTAACGCTTACAATTTAGGTGGCACTTTTC
GGGGAAATGTGCGCGGAACCCCTATTTGTTTATTTTTCTAAATACATTCAAATATGTATCCGCTCATGAG
ACAATAACCCTGATAAATGCTTCAATAATATTGAAAAAGGAAGAGTATGAGTATTCAACATTTCCGTGTC
GCCCTTATTCCCTTTTTTGCGGCATTTTGCCTTCCTGTTTTTGCTCACCCAGAAACGCTGGTGAAAGTAA
AAGATGCTGAAGATCAGTTGGGTGCACGAGTGGGTTACATCGAACTGGATCTCAACAGCGGTAAGATCCT
TGAGAGTTTTCGCCCCGAAGAACGTTTTCCAATGATGAGCACTTTTAAAGTTCTGCTATGTGGCGCGGTA
TTATCCCGTATTGACGCCGGGCAAGAGCAACTCGGTCGCCGCATACACTATTCTCAGAATGACTTGGTTG
AGTACTCACCAGTCACAGAAAAGCATCTTACGGATGGCATGACAGTAAGAGAATTATGCAGTGCTGCCAT
AACCATGAGTGATAACACTGCGGCCAACTTACTTCTGACAACGATCGGAGGACCGAAGGAGCTAACCGCT
TTTTTGCACAACATGGGGGATCATGTAACTCGCCTTGATCGTTGGGAACCGGAGCTGAATGAAGCCATAC
CAAACGACGAGCGTGACACCACGATGCCTGTAGCAATGGCAACAACGTTGCGCAAACTATTAACTGGCGA
ACTACTTACTCTAGCTTCCCGGCAACAATTAATAGACTGGATGGAGGCGGATAAAGTTGCAGGACCACTT
CTGCGCTCGGCCCTTCCGGCTGGCTGGTTTATTGCTGATAAATCTGGAGCCGGTGAGCGTGGGTCTCGCG
GTATCATTGCAGCACTGGGGCCAGATGGTAAGCCCTCCCGTATCGTAGTTATCTACACGACGGGGAGTCA
GGCAACTATGGATGAACGAAATAGACAGATCGCTGAGATAGGTGCCTCACTGATTAAGCATTGGTAACTG
TCAGACCAAGTTTACTCATATATACTTTAGATTGATTTAAAACTTCATTTTTAATTTAAAAGGATCTAGG
TGAAGATCCTTTTTGATAATCTCATGACCAAAATCCCTTAACGTGAGTTTTCGTTCCACTGAGCGTCAGA
CCCCGTAGAAAAGATCAAAGGATCTTCTTGAGATCCTTTTTTTCTGCGCGTAATCTGCTGCTTGCAAACA
AAAAAACCACCGCTACCAGCGGTGGTTTGTTTGCCGGATCAAGAGCTACCAACTCTTTTTCCGAAGGTAA
CTGGCTTCAGCAGAGCGCAGATACCAAATACTGTTCTTCTAGTGTAGCCGTAGTTAGGCCACCACTTCAA
GAACTCTGTAGCACCGCCTACATACCTCGCTCTGCTAATCCTGTTACCAGTGGCTGCTGCCAGTGGCGAT
AAGTCGTGTCTTACCGGGTTGGACTCAAGACGATAGTTACCGGATAAGGCGCAGCGGTCGGGCTGAACGG
GGGGTTCGTGCACACAGCCCAGCTTGGAGCGAACGACCTACACCGAACTGAGATACCTACAGCGTGAGCT
ATGAGAAAGCGCCACGCTTCCCGAAGGGAGAAAGGCGGACAGGTATCCGGTAAGCGGCAGGGTCGGAACA
GGAGAGCGCACGAGGGAGCTTCCAGGGGGAAACGCCTGGTATCTTTATAGTCCTGTCGGGTTTCGCCACC
TCTGACTTGAGCGTCGATTTTTGTGATGCTCGTCAGGGGGGCGGAGCCTATGGAAAAACGCCAGCAACGC
GGCCTTTTTACGGTTCCTGGCCTTTTGCTGGCCTTTTGCTCACATGTTCTTTCCTGCGTTATCCCCTGAT
TCTGTGGATAACCGTATTACCGCCTTTGAGTGAGCTGATACCGCTCGCCGCAGCCGAACGACCGAGCGCA
GCGAGTCAGTGAGCGAGGAAGCGGAAGAGCGCCCAATACGCAAACCGCCTCTCCCCGCGCGTTGGCCGAT
TCATTAATGCAGCTGGCACGACAGGTTTCCCGACTGGAAAGCGGGCAGTGAGCGCAACGCAATTAATGTG
AGTTAGCTCACTCATTAGGCACCCCAGGCTTTCCACTTTATGCTTCCGGCTCGTATGTTGTGTGGAATTG
TGAGCGGATAACAATTTCACACAGGAAACAGCTATGACCATGATTACGCCAAGCGCGCAATTAACCCTCA
CTAAAGGGAACAAAAGCTGGAGCTGCAAGCTTAATGTAGTCTTATGCAATACTCTTGTAGTCTTGCAACA
TGGTAACGATGAGTTAGCAACATGCCTTACAAGGAGAGAAAAAGCACCGTGCATGCCGATTGGTGGAAGT
AAGGTGGTACGATCGTGCCTTATTAGGAAGGCAACAGACGGGTCTGACATGGATTGGACGAACCACTGAA
TTGCCGCATTGCAGAGATATTGTATTTAAGTGCCTAGCTCGATACATAAACGGGTCTCTCTGGTTAGACC
AGATCTGAGCCTGGGAGCTCTCTGGCTAACTAGGGAACCCACTGCTTAAGCCTCAATAAAGCTTGCCTTG
AGTGCTTCAAGTAGTGTGTGCCCGTCTGTTGTGTGACTCTGGTAACTAGAGATCCCTCAGACCCTTTTAG
TCAGTGTGGAAAATCTCTAGCAGTGGCGCCCGAACAGGGACTTGAAAGCGAAAGGGAAACCAGAGGAGCT
CTCTCGACGCAGGACTCGGCTTGCTGAAGCGCGCACGGCAAGAGGCGAGGGGCGGCGACTGGTGAGTACG
CCAAAAATTTTGACTAGCGGAGGCTAGAAGGAGAGAGATGGGTGCGAGAGCGTCAGTATTAAGCGGGGGA
GAATTAGATCGCGATGGGAAAAAATTCGGTTAAGGCCAGGGGGAAAGAAAAAATATAAATTAAAACATAT
AGTATGGGCAAGCAGGGAGCTAGAACGATTCGCAGTTAATCCTGGCCTGTTAGAAACATCAGAAGGCTGT
AGACAAATACTGGGACAGCTACAACCATCCCTTCAGACAGGATCAGAAGAACTTAGATCATTATATAATA
CAGTAGCAACCCTCTATTGTGTGCATCAAAGGATAGAGATAAAAGACACCAAGGAAGCTTTAGACAAGAT
AGAGGAAGAGCAAAACAAAAGTAAGACCACCGCACAGCAAGCGGCCGCTGATCTTCAGACCTGGAGGAGG
AGATATGAGGGACAATTGGAGAAGTGAATTATATAAATATAAAGTAGTAAAAATTGAACCATTAGGAGTA
GCACCCACCAAGGCAAAGAGAAGAGTGGTGCAGAGAGAAAAAAGAGCAGTGGGAATAGGAGCTTTGTTCC
TTGGGTTCTTGGGAGCAGCAGGAAGCACTATGGGCGCAGCGTCAATGACGCTGACGGTACAGGCCAGACA
ATTATTGTCTGGTATAGTGCAGCAGCAGAACAATTTGCTGAGGGCTATTGAGGCGCAACAGCATCTGTTG
CAACTCACAGTCTGGGGCATCAAGCAGCTCCAGGCAAGAATCCTGGCTGTGGAAAGATACCTAAAGGATC
AACAGCTCCTGGGGATTTGGGGTTGCTCTGGAAAACTCATTTGCACCACTGCTGTGCCTTGGAATGCTAG
TTGGAGTAATAAATCTCTGGAACAGATTTGGAATCACACGACCTGGATGGAGTGGGACAGAGAAATTAAC
AATTACACAAGCTTAATACACTCCTTAATTGAAGAATCGCAAAACCAGCAAGAAAAGAATGAACAAGAAT
TATTGGAATTAGATAAATGGGCAAGTTTGTGGAATTGGTTTAACATAACAAATTGGCTGTGGTATATAAA
ATTATTCATAATGATAGTAGGAGGCTTGGTAGGTTTAAGAATAGTTTTTGCTGTACTTTCTATAGTGAAT
AGAGTTAGGCAGGGATATTCACCATTATCGTTTCAGACCCACCTCCCAACCCCGAGGGGACCCGACAGGC
CCGAAGGAATAGAAGAAGAAGGTGGAGAGAGAGACAGAGACAGATCCATTCGATTAGTGAACGGATCTCG
ACGGTATCGGTTAACTTTTAAAAGAAAAGGGGGGATTGGGGGGTATAGTGCAGGGGAAAGAATAGTAGAC
ATAATAGCAACAGACATACAAACTAAAGAATTACAAAAACAAATTACAAAATTCAAAATTTTATCGATAA
GCTTGGGAGTTCCGCGTTACATAACTTACGGTAAATGGCCCGCCTGGCTGACCGCCCAACGACCCCCGCC
CATTGACGTCAATAATGACGTATGTTCCCATAGTAACGCCAATAGGGACTTTCCATTGACGTCAATGGGT
GGAGTATTTACGGTAAACTGCCCACTTGGCAGTACATCAAGTGTATCATATGCCAAGTACGCCCCCTATT
GACGTCAATGACGGTAAATGGCCCGCCTGGCATTATGCCCAGTACATGACCTTATGGGACTTTCCTACTT
GGCAGTACATCTACGTATTAGTCATCGCTATTACCATGGTGATGCGGTTTTGGCAGTACATCAATGGGCG
TGGATAGCGGTTTGACTCACGGGGATTTCCAAGTCTCCACCCCATTGACGTCAATGGGAGTTTGTTTTGG
CACCAAAATCA
Features (pLannotate 1.2.2; 26 found; start..end, strand, type, name):
    168..3263    +  CDS            KIF5A: KIF5A_HUMAN - Also known as NKHC1. Experimental evidence at protein level: Swiss-Prot protein existence level 1. Microtubule-dependent motor required for slow axonal transport of neurofilament proteins (NFH, NFM and NFL). Can induce formation of neurite-like membrane protrusions in non-neuronal cells in a ZFYVE27-dependent manner. The ZFYVE27-KIF5A complex contributes to the vesicular transport of VAPA, VAPB, SURF4, RAB11A, RAB11B and RTN3 proteins in neurons. Required for anterograde axonal transportation of MAPK8IP3/JIP3 which is essential for MAPK8IP3/JIP3 function in axon elongation. From
   3303..3891    +  misc_feature   WPRE: woodchuck hepatitis virus posttranscriptional regulatory element
   3908..3976    +  CDS            nef (fragment): NEF_HV1Z2 - Experimental evidence at protein level: Swiss-Prot protein existence level 1. Extracellular Nef protein targets CD4(+) T-lymphocytes for apoptosis by interacting with CXCR4 surface receptors. From Human immunodeficiency virus type 1 group M subtype D (isolate Z2/CDC-Z34) (HIV-1).
   3978..4211    +  LTR            3' LTR (ΔU3): self-inactivating 3' long terminal repeat (LTR) from HIV-1
   4283..4404    +  polyA_signal   SV40 poly(A) signal: SV40 polyadenylation signal
   4444..4579    +  rep_origin     SV40 ori: SV40 origin of replication
   4600..4618    -  promoter       T7 promoter: promoter for bacteriophage T7 RNA polymerase
   4626..4781    +  CDS            lacZα (fragment): LacZα fragment of β-galactosidase; lacZ fragment
   4786..5214    +  rep_origin     f1 ori (sequence partly withheld): f1 bacteriophage origin of replication; arrow indicates direction of (+) strand synthesis
   5267..5371    +  promoter       AmpR promoter: bla
   5372..6232    +  CDS            AmpR: β-lactamase; bla; confers resistance to ampicillin, carbenicillin, and related antibiotics
   6403..6991    +  rep_origin     ori: high-copy-number ColE1/pMB1/pBR322/pUC origin of replication
   7174..7266    +  CDS            lacI (fragment): lac repressor; lacI; The lac repressor binds to the lac operator to inhibit transcription in E. coli. This inhibition can be relieved by adding lactose or isopropyl-β-D-thiogalactopyranoside (IPTG).
   7279..7300    +  protein_bind   CAP binding site: CAP binding activates transcription in the presence of cAMP. E. coli catabolite activator protein
   7319..7345    +  promoter       lac promoter (fragment): promoter for the E. coli lac operon
   7353..7369    +  protein_bind   lac operator: The lac repressor binds to the lac operator to inhibit transcription in E. coli. This inhibition can be relieved by adding lactose or isopropyl-β-D-thiogalactopyranoside (IPTG). lac repressor encoded by lacI
   7414..7432    +  promoter       T3 promoter: promoter for bacteriophage T3 RNA polymerase
   7460..7686    +  promoter       RSV promoter: Rous sarcoma virus enhancer/promoter
   7687..7867    +  LTR            5' LTR (truncated): truncated 5' long terminal repeat (LTR) from HIV-1
   7914..8039    +  misc_feature   HIV-1 Ψ: packaging signal of human immunodeficiency virus type 1
   8023..8386    +  CDS            HIV-1 gag (fragment): gag protein from human immunodeficiency virus 1; gag
   8532..8765    +  misc_feature   RRE: The Rev response element (RRE) of HIV-1 allows for Rev-dependent mRNA export from the nucleus to the cytoplasm.
   9142..9242    +  CDS            Rev (fragment): human immunodeficiency virus 1 (HIV-1) Rev protein; rev; enhances nuclear export of unspliced and incompletely spliced viral mRNAs
   9261..9377    +  misc_feature   cPPT/CTS: central polypurine tract and central termination sequence of HIV-1
   9400..9703    +  enhancer       CMV enhancer: human cytomegalovirus immediate early enhancer
   9704..91      +  promoter       CMV promoter (across the origin): human cytomegalovirus (CMV) immediate early promoter
