[The description below was written by a language model from this plasmid's Addgene catalogue record and pLannotate feature annotations shown in this document.]
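Description:
pLV-Kif5a-Myc is a 9.8 kb third-generation, self-inactivating lentiviral transfer plasmid built on the pLV-eGFP backbone for expressing human kinesin heavy chain isoform 5A (KIF5A) in mammalian cells. It is propagated in E. coli through a high-copy ColE1/pUC-type origin with ampicillin selection from the β-lactamase gene. The backbone also carries an f1 origin, an SV40 origin and poly(A) signal, and remnants of a lac/T3/T7 cloning region that play no part in the payload. The record lists a recombination-deficient strain for growth, which is common for plasmids containing repeated LTR sequences.

The viral genome is transcribed in packaging cells from an RSV promoter fused to a truncated HIV-1 5' LTR, which makes production Tat-independent. This is followed by the Ψ packaging signal with a partial gag sequence, the Rev response element for nuclear export of the unspliced RNA, and the cPPT/CTS, which aids nuclear import of the reverse-transcribed genome. The internal expression cassette uses the CMV enhancer and promoter to drive the 3.1 kb KIF5A coding sequence, cloned between XbaI and SalI sites. According to the catalogue entry, the protein carries a C-terminal Myc epitope for antibody detection, although the tag is not annotated separately in the feature table. A WPRE downstream increases transcript stability and expression. The ΔU3 3' LTR ensures that the integrated provirus lacks LTR promoter activity. There is no mammalian selection marker or fluorescent reporter among the annotated features. The construct is suited to transfection or lentiviral transduction to express tagged KIF5A, a microtubule-dependent axonal transport motor. It was deposited with a study of endoplasmic reticulum morphology in developing mammalian axons.
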