Addgene plasmid #186613: pLV-Kif5a-Myc
Purpose: Third generation lentiviral vector expressing Kinesin Heavy Chain 5 isoform A fused to Myc tag
Depositing lab: Gia Voeltz. Depositing organization: University of Colorado, Boulder. Publication: The ER ladder is a unique morphological feature of developing mammalian axons. Zamponi E, Meehl JB, Voeltz GK. Dev Cell. 2022 Jun 6;57(11):1369-1382.e6. doi: 10.1016/j.devcel.2022.05.002. Epub 2022 May 23. PubMed 35609616.
Backbone
  Vector backbone: pLV-eGFP_Addgene#36083
  Total vector size (bp): 9816
  Vector type: Mammalian Expression, Lentiviral
Growth in bacteria
  Bacterial resistance: Ampicillin, 100 μg/mL
  Growth temperature: 30°C
  Growth strain: NEB Stable
  Copy number: Unknown
Gene/Insert
  Gene/Insert name: Kinesin Heavy Chain isoform 5A (alt name: Kif5a)
  Species: H. sapiens (human)
  Insert size (bp): 3096
  GenBank ID: NM_004984.4
  Entrez Gene: KIF5A (a.k.a. ALS25, D12S1889, MY050, NEIMY, NKHC, SPG10)
  Promoter: CMV
  Tag / fusion protein: Myc tag (C terminal on insert)
  Cloning method: Restriction Enzyme; 5′ cloning site XbaI (not destroyed); 3′ cloning site SalI (not destroyed)
  Sequencing primers: 5′ ggtgggaggtctatataagcagagc; 3′ ggcattaaagcagcgtatccacat
Terms and licenses: Academic/Nonprofit Terms; Industry Terms: Not Available to Industry
How to cite: pLV-Kif5a-Myc was a gift from Gia Voeltz (Addgene plasmid # 186613 ; http://n2t.net/addgene:186613 ; RRID:Addgene_186613)
